>Addgene plasmid #42086 | psiCHECK-215a-2 | depositor full sequence | sequence record 56828 | psiCHECK-215a-2 sequence 3567 bps
AGATCTGCGCAGCACCATGGCCTGAAATAACCTCTGAAAGAGGAACTTGGTTAGGTACCTTCTGAGGCGG
AAAGAACCAGCTGTGGAATGTGTGTCAGTTAGGGTGTGGAAAGTCCCCAGGCTCCCCAGCAGGCAGAAGT
ATGCAAAGCATGCATCTCAATTAGTCAGCAACCAGGTGTGGAAAGTCCCCAGGCTCCCCAGCAGGCAGAA
GTATGCAAAGCATGCATCTCAATTAGTCAGCAACCATAGTCCCGCCCCTAACTCCGCCCATCCCGCCCCT
AACTCCGCCCAGTTCCGCCCATTCTCCGCCCCATGGCTGACTAATTTTTTTTATTTATGCAGAGGCCGAG
GCCGCCTCGGCCTCTGAGCTATTCCAGAAGTAGTGAGGAGGCTTTTTTGGAGGCCTAGGCTTTTGCAAAA
AGCTTGATTCTTCTGACACAACAGTCTCGAACTTAAGCTGCAGAAGTTGGTCGTGAGGCACTGGGCAGGT
AAGTATCAAGGTTACAAGACAGGTTTAAGGAGACCAATAGAAACTGGGCTTGTCGAGACAGAGAAGACTC
TTGCGTTTCTGATAGGCACCTATTGGTCTTACTGACATCCACTTTGCCTTTCTCTCCACAGGTGTCCACT
CCCAGTTCAATTACAGCTCTTAAGGCTAGAGTACTTAATACGACTCACTATAGGCTAGCCACCATGGCTT
CCAAGGTGTACGACCCCGAGCAACGCAAACGCATGATCACTGGGCCTCAGTGGTGGGCTCGCTGCAAGCA
AATGAACGTGCTGGACTCCTTCATCAACTACTATGATTCCGAGAAGCACGCCGAGAACGCCGTGATTTTT
CTGCATGGTAACGCTGCCTCCAGCTACCTGTGGAGGCACGTCGTGCCTCACATCGAGCCCGTGGCTAGAT
GCATCATCCCTGATCTGATCGGAATGGGTAAGTCCGGCAAGAGCGGGAATGGCTCATATCGCCTCCTGGA
TCACTACAAGTACCTCACCGCTTGGTTCGAGCTGCTGAACCTTCCAAAGAAAATCATCTTTGTGGGCCAC
GACTGGGGGGCTTGTCTGGCCTTTCACTACTCCTACGAGCACCAAGACAAGATCAAGGCCATCGTCCATG
CTGAGAGTGTCGTGGACGTGATCGAGTCCTGGGACGAGTGGCCTGACATCGAGGAGGATATCGCCCTGAT
CAAGAGCGAAGAGGGCGAGAAAATGGTGCTTGAGAATAACTTCTTCGTCGAGACCATGCTCCCAAGCAAG
ATCATGCGGAAACTGGAGCCTGAGGAGTTCGCTGCCTACCTGGAGCCATTCAAGGAGAAGGGCGAGGTTA
GACGGCCTACCCTCTCCTGGCCTCGCGAGATCCCTCTCGTTAAGGGAGGCAAGCCCGACGTCGTCCAGAT
TGTCCGCAACTACAACGCCTACCTTCGGGCCAGCGACGATCTGCCTAAGATGTTCATCGAGTCCGACCCT
GGGTTCTTTTCCAACGCTATTGTCGAGGGAGCTAAGAAGTTCCCTAACACCGAGTTCGTGAAGGTGAAGG
GCCTCCACTTCAGCCAGGAGGACGCTCCAGATGAAATGGGTAAGTACATCAAGAGCTTCGTGGAGCGCGT
GCTGAAGAACGAGCAGTAATTCTAGGCGATCGCTCGAGCCCGGGAATTCACCAAGTGCCAACCCCATAAA
TGGCCGCTGGCCGCAATAAAATATCTTTATTTTCATTACATCTGTGTGTTGGTTTTTTGTGTGAGGATCC
AGGTGGCACTTTTCGGGGAAATGTGCGCGGAACCCCTATTTGTTTATTTTTCTAAATACATTCAAATATG
TATCCGCTCATGAGACAATAACCCTGATAAATGCTTCAATAATATTGAAAAAGGAAGAGTATGAGTATTC
AACATTTCCGTGTCGCCCTTATTCCCTTTTTTGCGGCATTTTGCCTTCCTGTTTTTGCTCACCCAGAAAC
GCTGGTGAAAGTAAAAGATGCTGAAGATCAGTTGGGTGCACGAGTGGGTTACATCGAACTGGATCTCAAC
AGCGGTAAGATCCTTGAGAGTTTTCGCCCCGAAGAACGTTTTCCAATGATGAGCACTTTTAAAGTTCTGC
TATGTGGCGCGGTATTATCCCGTATTGACGCCGGGCAAGAGCAACTCGGTCGCCGCATACACTATTCTCA
GAATGACTTGGTTGAGTACTCACCAGTCACAGAAAAGCATCTTACGGATGGCATGACAGTAAGAGAATTA
TGCAGTGCTGCCATAACCATGAGTGATAACACTGCGGCCAACTTACTTCTGACAACGATCGGAGGACCGA
AGGAGCTAACCGCTTTTTTGCACAACATGGGGGATCATGTAACTCGCCTTGATCGTTGGGAACCGGAGCT
GAATGAAGCCATACCAAACGACGAGCGTGACACCACGATGCCTGTAGCAATGGCAACAACGTTGCGCAAA
CTATTAACTGGCGAACTACTTACTCTAGCTTCCCGGCAACAATTAATAGACTGGATGGAGGCGGATAAAG
TTGCAGGACCACTTCTGCGCTCGGCCCTTCCGGCTGGCTGGTTTATTGCTGATAAATCTGGAGCCGGTGA
GCGTGGGTCTCGCGGTATCATTGCAGCACTGGGGCCAGATGGTAAGCCCTCCCGTATCGTAGTTATCTAC
ACGACGGGGAGTCAGGCAACTATGGATGAACGAAATAGACAGATCGCTGAGATAGGTGCCTCACTGATTA
AGCATTGGTAACTGTCAGACCAAGTTTACTCATATATACTTTAGATTGATTTAAAACTTCATTTTTAATT
TAAAAGGATCTAGGTGAAGATCCTTTTTGATAATCTCATGACCAAAATCCCTTAACGTGAGTTTTCGTTC
CACTGAGCGTCAGACCCCGTAGAAAAGATCAAAGGATCTTCTTGAGATCCTTTTTTTCTGCGCGTAATCT
GCTGCTTGCAAACAAAAAAACCACCGCTACCAGCGGTGGTTTGTTTGCCGGATCAAGAGCTACCAACTCT
TTTTCCGAAGGTAACTGGCTTCAGCAGAGCGCAGATACCAAATACTGTTCTTCTAGTGTAGCCGTAGTTA
GGCCACCACTTCAAGAACTCTGTAGCACCGCCTACATACCTCGCTCTGCTAATCCTGTTACCAGTGGCTG
CTGCCAGTGGCGATAAGTCGTGTCTTACCGGGTTGGACTCAAGACGATAGTTACCGGATAAGGCGCAGCG
GTCGGGCTGAACGGGGGGTTCGTGCACACAGCCCAGCTTGGAGCGAACGACCTACACCGAACTGAGATAC
CTACAGCGTGAGCTATGAGAAAGCGCCACGCTTCCCGAAGGGAGAAAGGCGGACAGGTATCCGGTAAGCG
GCAGGGTCGGAACAGGAGAGCGCACGAGGGAGCTTCCAGGGGGAAACGCCTGGTATCTTTATAGTCCTGT
CGGGTTTCGCCACCTCTGACTTGAGCGTCGATTTTTGTGATGCTCGTCAGGGGGGCGGAGCCTATGGAAA
AACGCCAGCAACGCGGCCTTTTTACGGTTCCTGGCCTTTTGCTGGCCTTTTGCTCACATGGCTCGAC
Features (pLannotate 1.2.2; 8 found; start..end, strand, type, name):
     62..419     +  promoter       SV40 promoter: SV40 enhancer and early promoter
    489..621     +  intron         chimeric intron: chimera between introns from human β-globin and immunoglobulin heavy chain genes
    666..684     +  promoter       T7 promoter: promoter for bacteriophage T7 RNA polymerase
    694..1629    +  CDS            hRluc: Renilla luciferase human codon-optimized
   1695..1743    +  polyA_signal   poly(A) signal: synthetic polyadenylation signal
   1776..1880    +  promoter       AmpR promoter: bla
   1881..2741    +  CDS            AmpR: β-lactamase; bla; confers resistance to ampicillin, carbenicillin, and related antibiotics
   2912..3500    +  rep_origin     ori: high-copy-number ColE1/pMB1/pBR322/pUC origin of replication
