[The description below was written by a language model from this plasmid's Addgene catalogue record and pLannotate feature annotations shown in this document.]
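Description:
psiCHECK-215a-2 is a mammalian luciferase reporter plasmid built on the Promega psiCHECK-1 backbone, with a total size of 3,567 bp. It is propagated in E. coli from a high-copy ColE1/pUC-type origin and selected with ampicillin through a β-lactamase (AmpR) gene driven by its own bla promoter. No mammalian selection marker appears in the feature table, which suits transient transfection.

The reporter unit consists of the SV40 enhancer/early promoter, a chimeric β-globin/immunoglobulin heavy chain intron that promotes efficient expression of the transcript, and a human codon-optimized Renilla luciferase (hRluc) coding sequence, terminated by a synthetic poly(A) signal. A T7 promoter just upstream of hRluc also allows in vitro transcription. The insert is a 23-nt segment of human ZEB1 mRNA, corresponding to nucleotides 2444–2466 of the reference transcript, cloned between EcoRI and NotI (the NotI site was destroyed). This short fragment is not annotated as a feature. The only gap between hRluc and the poly(A) signal lies just after the luciferase stop codon, so the insert most likely sits there, in the 3′ untranslated region of the reporter mRNA.

In this arrangement the ZEB1 fragment acts as a target site. A small RNA that recognizes the sequence would lead to silencing of the luciferase transcript, seen as reduced Renilla activity. The associated study concerns suppression of the ZEB1 transcriptional repressor by small RNA-mediated gene silencing, so the plasmid most likely serves to measure silencing activity at this ZEB1 site. The record does not state which small RNA is tested. psiCHECK-1 carries only Renilla luciferase, so any normalizing reporter would have to come from a separate plasmid.
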