Addgene plasmid #42086: psiCHECK-215a-2
Depositing lab: Kumiko Ui-Tei. Depositing organization: The University of Tokyo. Publication: E-cadherin is transcriptionally activated via suppression of ZEB1 transcriptional repressor by small RNA-mediated gene silencing. Mazda M, Nishi K, Naito Y, Ui-Tei K. PLoS One. 2011;6(12):e28688. doi: 10.1371/journal.pone.0028688. Epub 2011 Dec 21. PubMed 22205962.
Backbone
  Vector backbone: psiCHECK-1
  Backbone manufacturer: Promega
  Backbone size w/o insert (bp): 3544
  Total vector size (bp): 3567
  Vector type: Mammalian Expression, Luciferase
Growth in bacteria
  Bacterial resistance: Ampicillin, 100 μg/mL
  Growth temperature: 37°C
  Growth strain: DH5alpha
  Copy number: High Copy
Gene/Insert
  Gene/Insert name: ZEB1
  Species: H. sapiens (human)
  Insert size (bp): 23
  Mutation: contains the 2444-2466 nt segment of ZEB1 mRNA (NM_030751.4)
  GenBank ID: NM_030751.4
  Entrez Gene: ZEB1 (a.k.a. AREB6, BZP, DELTAEF1, FECD6, NIL2A, PPCD3, TCF8, ZFHEP, ZFHX1A)
  Cloning method: Restriction Enzyme; 5′ cloning site EcoRI (not destroyed); 3′ cloning site NotI (destroyed during cloning)
  Sequencing primers: 5′ CGCAACTACAACGCCTACCT
Terms and licenses: Academic/Nonprofit Terms; Industry Terms: Not Available to Industry
How to cite: psiCHECK-215a-2 was a gift from Kumiko Ui-Tei (Addgene plasmid # 42086 ; http://n2t.net/addgene:42086 ; RRID:Addgene_42086)
