>Addgene plasmid #42086 | psiCHECK-215a-2 | addgene partial sequence | sequence record 59559 | psiCHECK2-F 5'-GTCCGCAACTACAACGCCTACCTT-3'
ATCTGCCTAAGATGTTCATCGAGTCCGACCCTGGGTTCTTTTCCAACGCTATTGTCGAGGGAGCTAAGAA
GTTCCCTAACACCGAGTTCGTGAAGGTGAAGGGCCTCCACTTCAGCCAGGAGGACGCTCCAGATGAAATG
GGTAAGTACATCAAGAGCTTCGTGGAGCGCGTGCTGAAGAACGAGCAGTAATTCTAGGCGATCGCTCGAG
CCCGGGAATTCACCAAGTGCCAACCCCATAAATGGCCGCTGGCCGCAATAAAATATCTTTATTTTCATTA
CATCTGTGTGTTGGTTTTTTGTGTGAGGATCCAGGTGGCACTTTTCGGGGAAATGTGCGCGGAACCCCTA
TTTGTTTATTTTTCTAAATACATTCAAATATGTATCCGCTCATGAGACAATAACCCTGATAAATGCTTCA
ATAATATTGAAAAAGGAAGAGTATGAGTATTCAACATTTCCGTGTCGCCCTTATTCCCTTTTTTGCGGCA
TTTTGCCTTCCTGTTTTTGCTCACCCAGAAACGCTGGTGAAAGTAAAAGATGCTGAAGATCAGTTGGGTG
CACGAGTGGGTTACATCGAACTGGATCTCAACAGCGGTAAGATCCTTGAGAGTTTTCGCCCCGAAGAACG
TTTTCCAATGATGAGCACTTTTAAAGTTCTGCTATGTGGCGCGGTATTATCCCGTATTGACGCCGGGCAA
GAGCAACTCGGTCGCCGCATACACTATTCTCAGAATGACTTGGTTGAGTACTCACCAGTCACAGAAAAGC
ATCTTACGGATGGCATGACAGTAAGAGAATTATGCAGTGCTGCCATAACCATGAGTGATAACACTGCGGC
CAACTTACTTCTGACAACGATCGGAGGACCGAAGGAGCTAACCGCTTTTTTGCACAACATGGGGGATCAT
GTAACTCGCCTTGATCGTTGGGAACCGGAGCTGAATGAAGCCATACCAAACGACGAGCGTGACACCACGA
TGCCTGTAGCAATGGCAACAACGTTGCGCAAACTATTAACTGGCGAACTACTTACTCTAGCTTCCCGGCA
ACAATTAATAGA
